>Addgene plasmid #230671 | AiP1608 - pAAV-AiE2275m-minBG-SYFP2-WPRE3-BGHpA | addgene full sequence | sequence record 466274 | Addgene NGS Result
GAAGCGTGGCGCTTTCTCATAGCTCACGCTGTAGGTATCTCAGTTCGGTGTAGGTCGTTCGCTCCAAGCT
GGGCTGTGTGCACGAACCCCCCGTTCAGCCCGACCGCTGCGCCTTATCCGGTAACTATCGTCTTGAGTCC
AACCCGGTAAGACACGACTTATCGCCACTGGCAGCAGCCACTGGTAACAGGATTAGCAGAGCGAGGTATG
TAGGCGGTGCTACAGAGTTCTTGAAGTGGTGGCCTAACTACGGCTACACTAGAAGAACAGTATTTGGTAT
CTGCGCTCTGCTGAAGCCAGTTACCTTCGGAAAAAGAGTTGGTAGCTCTTGATCCGGCAAACAAACCACC
GCTGGTAGCGGTGGTTTTTTTGTTTGCAAGCAGCAGATTACGCGCAGAAAAAAAGGATCTCAAGAAGATC
CTTTGATCTTTTCTACGGGGTCTGACGCTCAGTGGAACGAAAACTCACGTTAAGGGATTTTGGTCATGAG
ATTATCAAAAAGGATCTTCACCTAGATCCTTTTAAATTAAAAATGAAGTTTTAAATCAATCTAAAGTATA
TATGAGTAAACTTGGTCTGACAGTTACCAATGCTTAATCAGTGAGGCACCTATCTCAGCGATCTGTCTAT
TTCGTTCATCCATAGTTGCCTGACTCCCCGTCGTGTAGATAACTACGATACGGGAGGGCTTACCATCTGG
CCCCAGTGCTGCAATGATACCGCGAGACCCACGCTCACCGGCTCCAGATTTATCAGCAATAAACCAGCCA
GCCGGAAGGGCCGAGCGCAGAAGTGGTCCTGCAACTTTATCCGCCTCCATCCAGTCTATTAATTGTTGCC
GGGAAGCTAGAGTAAGTAGTTCGCCAGTTAATAGTTTGCGCAACGTTGTTGCCATTGCTACAGGCATCGT
GGTGTCACGCTCGTCGTTTGGTATGGCTTCATTCAGCTCCGGTTCCCAACGATCAAGGCGAGTTACATGA
TCCCCCATGTTGTGCAAAAAAGCGGTTAGCTCCTTCGGTCCTCCGATCGTTGTCAGAAGTAAGTTGGCCG
CAGTGTTATCACTCATGGTTATGGCAGCACTGCATAATTCTCTTACTGTCATGCCATCCGTAAGATGCTT
TTCTGTGACTGGTGAGTACTCAACCAAGTCATTCTGAGAATAGTGTATGCGGCGACCGAGTTGCTCTTGC
CCGGCGTCAATACGGGATAATACCGCGCCACATAGCAGAACTTTAAAAGTGCTCATCATTGGAAAACGTT
CTTCGGGGCGAAAACTCTCAAGGATCTTACCGCTGTTGAGATCCAGTTCGATGTAACCCACTCGTGCACC
CAACTGATCTTCAGCATCTTTTACTTTCACCAGCGTTTCTGGGTGAGCAAAAACAGGAAGGCAAAATGCC
GCAAAAAAGGGAATAAGGGCGACACGGAAATGTTGAATACTCATACTCTTCCTTTTTCAATATTATTGAA
GCATTTATCAGGGTTATTGTCTCATGAGCGGATACATATTTGAATGTATTTAGAAAAATAAACAAATAGG
GGTTCCGCGCACATTTCCCCGAAAAGTGCCACCTGACGTCTAAGAAACCATTATTATCATGACATTAACC
TATAAAAATAGGCGTATCACGAGGCCCTTTCGTCTCGCGCGTTTCGGTGATGACGGTGAAAACCTCTGAC
ACATGCAGCTCCCGGAGACGGTCACAGCTTGTCTGTAAGCGGATGCCGGGAGCAGACAAGCCCGTCAGGG
CGCGTCAGCGGGTGTTGGCGGGTGTCGGGGCTGGCTTAACTATGCGGCATCAGAGCAGATTGTACTGAGA
GTGCACCATAAAATTGTAAACGTTAATATTTTGTTAAAATTCGCGTTAAATTTTTGTTAAATCAGCTCAT
TTTTTAACCAATAGACCGAAATCGGCAAAATCCCTTATAAATCAAAAGAATAGCCCGAGATAGAGT
[37 nt withheld, positions 1957-1993]
AAAGAACGTGGACTCCAACGTCAAAGG
[141 nt withheld, positions 2021-2161]
G
[46 nt withheld, positions 2163-2208]
A
[95 nt withheld, positions 2210-2304]
TATGCGGTGTGAAATACCGCACAGATGCGTAAGGAGAAAATACCGCATCAGGCGCCCCTGCAGGCAGCTG
CGCGCTCGCTCGCTCACTGAGGCCGCCCGGGCAAAGCCCGGGCGTCGGGCGACCTTTGGTCGCCCGGCCT
CAGTGAGCGAGCGAGCGCGCAGAGAGGGAGTGGCCAACTCCATCACTAGGGGTTCCTGCGGCCGCTCGGT
CCGCACGTGAGATCTCATGCCTGCTATTGTCTTCCCAATCCTCCCCCTTGCTGTCCTGCCCCACCCCACC
CCCCAGAATAGAATGACACCTACTCAGACAATGCGATGCAATTTCCTCATTTTATTAGGAAAGGACAGTG
GGAGTGGCACCTTCCAGGGTCAAGGAAGGCACGGGGGAGGGGCAAACAACAGATGGCTGGCAACTAGAAG
GCACAGTCGAAGATCTCTCGAGCCACGGAATTGTCAGTGCCCAACAGCCGAGCCCCTGTCCAGCAGCGGG
CAAGGCAGGCGGCGATGAGTTCCGCCGTGGCAAGAACTAACCAGGATTTATACAAGGAGGAGAAAATGAA
AGCCATACGGGAAGCAATAGCATGATACAAAGGCATTAAAGCAGCGTATCCACATAGCGTAAAAGGAGCA
ACATAGTTAAGAATACCAGTCAATCTTTCACAAATTTTGTAATCCAGAGGTTGATTATGATATCGAATTC
GCGGCCGCGGCGCGCCGTCGACTTACTTGTACAGCTCGTCCATGCCGAGAGTGATCCCGGCGGCGGTCAC
GAACTCCAGCAGGACCATGTGATCGCGCTTCTCGTTGGGGTCTTTGCTCAGCTTGGACTGGTAGCTCAGG
TAGTGGTTGTCGGGCAGCAGCACGGGGCCGTCGCCGATGGGGGTGTTCTGCTGGTAGTGGTCGGCGAGCT
GCACGCCGCCGTCCTCGATGTTGTGGCGGATCTTGAAGTTGGCCTTGATGCCGTTCTTCTGCTTGTCGGC
GGTGATATAGACGTTGTGGCTGTTGTAGTTGTACTCCAGCTTGTGCCCCAGGATGTTGCCGTCCTCCTTG
AAGTCGATGCCCTTCAGCTCGATGCGGTTCACCAGGGTGTCGCCCTCGAACTTCACCTCGGCGCGGGTCT
TGTAGTTGCCGTCGTCCTTGAAGAAGATGGTGCGCTCCTGGACGTAGCCTTCGGGCATGGCGGACTTGAA
GAAGTCGTGCTGCTTCATGTGGTCGGGGTAGCGGGCGAAGCACTGCACGCCGTAGCCCAGGGTGGTCACG
AGGGTGGGCCAGGGCACGGGCAGCTTGCCGGTGGTGCAGATCAGCTTCAGGGTCAGCTTGCCGTAGGTGG
CATCGCCCTCGCCCTCGCCGGACACGCTGAACTTGTGGCCGTTTACGTCGCCGTCCAGCTCGACCAGGAT
GGGCACCACCCCGGTGAACAGCTCCTCGCCCTTGCTCACCATGGTGGCGACCGGTAGCGCTAGCTTCGAA
AGATCTGGATCCCAGAAGCAAATGTAAGCAATAGATGGCTCTGCCCTGACTTTTATGCCCAGCCCGAGCT
CCGCCGGCGGTGAGAGGCAATACTCTGAAGATTGCTTCATCAGTATCTTTCCCCAGAGGAATGTTGTATA
TCCTGGGAAATAAGAATATGGGAAGGTATTTAGGCTTCTAAGAAGGCTGTTGCACTTTCCTGGTGCAAAG
AGCCTGCAGTAAGCAGTCCTTGCATGCTCTGCCTTGAGAATGCTTTGCCCTTCTATCCAGAGGGGTGAGG
TATTGAATTTGAATAGGATGGCAATTCTGTGGTGTTCTCGGCCTCTCCATTTTAGTGTTGCCAGGAATGG
CTCCTGTAGCTGGGCTTAAACCCGGCTGTGAGAGGCACTGGCGTTTACAGAATGAGAGCTAAGATTAACC
ATCCACGTGGGAAAGATCTGTGTGAGGAGATCTGAGGAGACACTGCCTCCTTACTTTTGTGGATAGTGTT
CAGGACATTCACATTACAAAAGAAAAGTCTCAGGACATTTTGAAAACAAACAATAGGAACTTTTTTTTTG
TTTGTTTGCTTCCAACTAGCCGCCGGCGATTATTACTCTTACAACGCGTGCGGCCGCAGGAACCCCTAGT
GATGGAGTTGGCCACTCCCTCTCTGCGCGCTCGCTCGCTCACTGAGGCCGGGCGACCAAAGGTCGCCCGA
CGCCCGGGCGGCCTCAGTGAGCGAGCGAGCGCGCAGCTGCCTGCAGGACATGTGAGCAAAAGGCCAGCAA
AAGGCCAGGAACCGTAAAAAGGCCGCGTTGCTGGCGTTTTTCCATAGGCTCCGCCCCCCTGACGAGCATC
ACAAAAATCGACGCTCAAGTCAGAGGTGGCGAAACCCGACAGGACTATAAAGATACCAGGCGTTTCCCCC
TGGAAGCTCCCTCGTGCGCTCTCCTGTTCCGACCCTGCCGCTTACCGGATACCTGTCCGCCTTTCTCCCT
TCGG
Features (pLannotate 1.2.2; 14 found; start..end, strand, type, name):
    584..1444    -  CDS            AmpR: β-lactamase; bla; confers resistance to ampicillin, carbenicillin, and related antibiotics
   1445..1549    -  promoter       AmpR promoter: bla
   1644..1679    +  CDS            rop (fragment): Rop protein, which maintains plasmids at low copy number; rop
   1781..1830    +  misc_feature   bom (fragment): basis of mobility region from pBR322
   1831..2286    -  rep_origin     f1 ori (sequence partly withheld): f1 bacteriophage origin of replication; arrow indicates direction of (+) strand synthesis
   2305..2356    +  misc_feature   bom (fragment): basis of mobility region from pBR322
   2361..2501    -  repeat_region  AAV2 ITR: inverted terminal repeat of adeno-associated virus serotype 2 inverted
   2619..2730    -  polyA_signal   bGH poly(A) signal: bovine growth hormone polyadenylation signal
   2747..2827    -  misc_feature   WPRE (fragment): woodchuck hepatitis virus posttranscriptional regulatory element
   2833..2990    -  misc_feature   WPRE (fragment): woodchuck hepatitis virus posttranscriptional regulatory element
   3030..3746    -  CDS            SYFP2: SYFP2 is a basic (constitutively fluorescent) yellow fluorescent protein published in 2006, derived from Aequorea victoria. It is reported to be a very rapidly-maturing monomer with moderate acid sensitivity.
   4427..4454    -  repeat_region  AAV2 ITR (fragment): inverted terminal repeat of adeno-associated virus serotype 2 inverted
   4483..4510    -  repeat_region  AAV2 ITR (fragment): inverted terminal repeat of adeno-associated virus serotype 2 inverted
   4583..413     -  rep_origin     ori (across the origin): high-copy-number ColE1/pMB1/pBR322/pUC origin of replication
