[The description below was written by a language model from this plasmid's Addgene catalogue record and pLannotate feature annotations shown in this document.]
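Description:
AiP1608 - pAAV-AiE2275m-minBG-SYFP2-WPRE3-BGHpA is an AAV transfer plasmid built on a pAAV2 backbone, about 4.8 kb in the sequenced record, intended for packaging recombinant adeno-associated virus that reports enhancer activity in the brain. In bacteria it is maintained by a high-copy ColE1/pUC-type origin and selected with ampicillin through the β-lactamase gene and its native promoter. An f1 phage origin and small remnants of pBR322 rop and bom sequences are also present in the backbone. The record lists a recombination-reduced cloning strain as the host, a common choice for keeping the repeat-rich ITRs intact.

The payload lies between AAV2 inverted terminal repeats, which provide the cis signals for genome replication and encapsidation. One ITR is annotated in full, while the other is detected only as two short fragments, which may reflect the difficulty of sequencing or annotating these hairpin-forming repeats. Within the cassette, the AiE2275m enhancer is placed upstream of a minimal beta-globin promoter (minBG), which has little activity on its own, so transcription depends on the enhancer. Neither element is annotated in the feature table, but an unannotated stretch between the SYFP2 coding sequence and the fragmentary ITR is where they would be expected. The reporter is SYFP2, a fast-maturing monomeric yellow fluorescent protein derived from Aequorea victoria. It is followed by WPRE3, a shortened woodchuck hepatitis virus posttranscriptional element (seen as two WPRE fragments) that boosts expression while saving packaging space, and by the bovine growth hormone polyadenylation signal.

The construct belongs to an enhancer-AAV toolkit for genetic access to cortical cell types, where fluorescence marks the cells in which the enhancer is active. The record does not state which cell population AiE2275m targets.
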