Addgene plasmid #230671: AiP1608 - pAAV-AiE2275m-minBG-SYFP2-WPRE3-BGHpA
Purpose: AiE2275m is an enhancer sequence, designed to drive AAV-mediated transgene expression in specific populations of brain cells
Depositing lab: Allen Institute for Brain Science & Bosiljka Tasic. Depositing organization: Allen Institute. Publication: A suite of enhancer AAVs and transgenic mouse lines for genetic access to cortical cell types. Ben-Simon Y, Hooper M, Narayan S, Daigle TL, Dwivedi D, Way SW, Oster A, Stafford DA, Mich JK, Taormina MJ, Martinez RA, Opitz-Araya X, Roth JR, Alexander JR, Allen S, Amster A, Arbuckle J, Ayala A, Baker PM, Bakken TE, Barcelli T, Barta S, Bendrick J, Bertagnolli D, Bielstein C, Bishwakarma P, Bowlus J, Boyer G, Brouner K, Casian B, Casper T, Chakka AB, Chakrabarty R, Chance RK, Chavan S, Clark M, Colbert K, Collman F, Daniel S, Departee M, DiValentin P, Donadio N, Dotson N, Egdorf T, Fliss T, Gabitto M, Garcia J, Gary A, Gasperini M, Gloe J, Goldy J, Gore BB, Graybuck L, Greisman N, Haeseleer F, Halterman C, Haradon Z, Hastings SD, Helback O, Ho W, Hockemeyer D, Huang C, Huff S, Hunker A, Johansen N, Jones D, Juneau Z, Kalmbach B, Kannan M, Khem S, Kussick E, Kutsal R, Larsen R, Lee C, Lee AY, Leibly M, Lenz GH, Li S, Liang E, Lusk N, Madigan Z, Malloy J, Malone J, McCue R, Melchor J, Mollenkopf T, Moosman S, Morin E, Newman D, Ng L, Ngo K, Omstead V, Otto S, Oyama A, Pena N, Pham T, Phillips E, Pom CA, Potekhina L, Ransford S, Ray PL, Rette D, Reynoldson C, Rimorin C, Rocha D, Ruiz A, Sanchez REA, Sawyer L, Sedeno-Cortes A, Sevigny JP, Shapovalova N, Shepard N, Shulga L, Sigler AR, Siverts L, Soliman S, Somasundaram S, Staats B, Stewart K, Szelenyi E, Tieu M, Trader C, Tran A, van Velthoven CTJ, Walker M, Wang Y, Weed N, Wirthlin M, Wood T, Wynalda B, Yao Z, Zhou T, Ariza J, Dee N, Reding M, Ronellenfitch K, Mufti S, Sunkin SM, Smith KA, Esposito L, Waters J, Thyagarajan B, Yao S, Lein ES, Zeng H, Levi BP, Ngai J, Ting JT, Tasic B. Cell. 2025 May 16:S0092-8674(25)00513-6. doi: 10.1016/j.cell.2025.05.002. PubMed 40403729.
Backbone
  Vector backbone: pAAV2
  Vector type: AAV
Growth in bacteria
  Bacterial resistance: Ampicillin, 100 μg/mL
  Growth temperature: 37°C
  Growth strain: NEB Stable
  Copy number: High Copy
Gene/Insert
  Gene/Insert name: SYFP2
  Species: Synthetic
  Promoter: minBG
  Cloning method: Gibson Cloning
Terms and licenses: Academic/Nonprofit Terms; Industry Terms: Not Available to Industry
How to cite: AiP1608 - pAAV-AiE2275m-minBG-SYFP2-WPRE3-BGHpA was a gift from Allen Institute for Brain Science & Bosiljka Tasic (Addgene plasmid # 230671 ; http://n2t.net/addgene:230671 ; RRID:Addgene_230671)
